Addgene plasmid #245580: pICSL50018
Purpose: Level 0 Golden Gate part C-Terminal Tag with overhangs TTCG - GCTT
Depositing lab: Mark Youles. Depositing organization: Sainsbury Laboratory, Norwich.
Backbone
  Vector backbone: pICSL01003
  Backbone size w/o insert (bp): 2244
  Vector type: Synthetic Biology
Growth in bacteria
  Bacterial resistance: Spectinomycin, 50 μg/mL
  Growth temperature: 37°C
  Growth strain: DH5alpha
  Copy number: High Copy
Gene/Insert
  Gene/Insert name: C-Terminal tag turboRFP
  Species: Entacmaea quadricolor
  Insert size (bp): 697
  Mutation: BsaI/BpiI sites removed by point-mutation
  Cloning method: Restriction Enzyme; 5′ cloning site BsaI (destroyed during cloning); 3′ cloning site BsaI (destroyed during cloning)
  Sequencing primers: 5′ TCACATGTTCTTTCCTGCG; 3′ GTCTCATGAGCGGATACATATTTGAATG
Terms and licenses: Academic/Nonprofit Terms; Industry Terms: Not Available to Industry
Depositor comments: Level 0 C-Terminal tag module used for GoldenGate assemblies using the MoClo overhang syntax
How to cite: pICSL50018 was a gift from Mark Youles (Addgene plasmid # 245580 ; http://n2t.net/addgene:245580 ; RRID:Addgene_245580)
