[The description below was written by a language model from this plasmid's Addgene catalogue record and pLannotate feature annotations shown in this document.]
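Description:
pICSL50018 is a Level 0 Golden Gate part plasmid in the MoClo syntax, built on the small pICSL01003 acceptor backbone and classed as a synthetic biology vector. It is a bacterial storage and donor plasmid rather than an expression construct. It replicates in E. coli from a high-copy ColE1/pUC-type origin and is selected with spectinomycin through the aadA aminoglycoside adenylyltransferase gene, which also confers streptomycin resistance. The feature table places an AmpR (bla) promoter upstream of the resistance region. It also shows short fragments annotated as an integrase, a gentamicin acetyltransferase and lacI. These appear to be non-functional remnants of the integron-derived resistance cassette and the backbone, not working genes.

The payload is a roughly 700 bp coding module for TurboRFP, a constitutively fluorescent orange-red protein derived from the sea anemone Entacmaea quadricolor. It is formatted as a C-terminal tag part with TTCG and GCTT fusion overhangs. Internal BsaI and BpiI recognition sites were removed by point mutation, so the sequence is compatible with the Type IIS enzymes used in hierarchical assembly. The part carries no promoter or terminator of its own. In a one-pot Golden Gate reaction, the module is released with its defined overhangs and ligated in frame downstream of a coding sequence part lacking a stop codon and upstream of a terminator part. This produces a Level 1 transcription unit encoding a protein fused at its C-terminus to TurboRFP. Such fusions are typically used for fluorescence-based localisation or expression monitoring, though the record does not specify a target host or application beyond MoClo assembly.
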