Features (pLannotate 1.2.2; 7 found; start..end, strand, type, name):
     12..701     +  CDS            TurboRFP: TurboRFP is a basic (constitutively fluorescent) orange fluorescent protein published in 2007, derived from Entacmaea quadricolor. It has low acid sensitivity.
    827..931     +  promoter       AmpR promoter: bla
    922..1002    -  CDS            int (fragment): INT2_ECOLX - Protein inferred from homology: Swiss-Prot protein existence level 3. Putative integrase believed to be involved in the insertion of antibiotic resistance genes into plasmids and transposons. From Escherichia coli.
   1090..1146    +  CDS            GmR (fragment): gentamycin acetyltransferase; aacC1; confers resistance to gentamycin
   1153..1941    +  CDS            aadA: S3AD_ECOLX - Experimental evidence at protein level: Swiss-Prot protein existence level 1. Mediates bacterial resistance to the antibiotics streptomycin and spectinomycin. From Escherichia coli.
   2115..2703    +  rep_origin     ori: high-copy-number ColE1/pMB1/pBR322/pUC origin of replication
   2886..2935    +  CDS            lacI (fragment): lac repressor; lacI; The lac repressor binds to the lac operator to inhibit transcription in E. coli. This inhibition can be relieved by adding lactose or isopropyl-β-D-thiogalactopyranoside (IPTG).
>Addgene plasmid #245580 | pICSL50018 | addgene full sequence | sequence record 495503 | Addgene NGS Result
GGTCTCATTCGAGCGAGCTTATCAAAGAAAACATGCACATGAAGCTCTACATGGAAGGTACTGTGAACAA
CCACCACTTCAAGTGCACATCTGAGGGTGAGGGAAAGCCTTACGAGGGAACTCAGACCATGAAGATCAAG
GTTGTCGAGGGTGGACCTCTCCCTTTCGCTTTCGATATCCTTGCTACCTCCTTCATGTACGGAAGCAAGG
CCTTCATCAACCACACTCAGGGTATCCCTGACTTCTTCAAGCAGTCTTTCCCAGAGGGATTCACCTGGGA
GAGAATCACTACTTACGAGGATGGTGGTGTTCTCACCGCTACTCAGGATACCTCTTTCCAGAACGGATGC
ATCATCTACAACGTCAAGATCAACGGTGTGAACTTCCCTAGCAACGGACCTGTGATGCAGAAAAAGACTA
GAGGATGGGAGGCCAACACCGAGATGCTTTACCCTGCTGATGGTGGACTTAGAGGACACTCTCAGATGGC
TCTTAAGCTCGTTGGTGGTGGATACCTCCACTGCTCTTTCAAGACCACCTACCGTTCTAAGAAGCCTGCC
AAGAACCTCAAGATGCCTGGATTCCACTTCGTGGATCACAGACTCGAGAGGATCAAAGAGGCCGACAAAG
AGACTTACGTTGAGCAGCATGAGATGGCCGTTGCTAAGTACTGCGATCTCCCATCTAAGCTCGGACACAG
ATGAGCTTTGAGACCACGTGGCTCTTCAGTGGACGAAAGGGCCTCGTGATACGCCTATTTTTATAGGTTA
ATGTCATGATAATAATGGTTTCTTAGACGTCAGGTGGCACTTTTCGGGGAAATGTGCGCGGAACCCCTAT
TTGTTTATTTTTCTAAATACATTCAAATATGTATCCGCTCATGAGACAATAACCCTGATAAATGCTTCAA
TAATATTGAAAAAGGAAGAGTATGCGCTCACGCAACTGGTCCAGAACCTTGACCGAACGCAGCGGTGGTA
ACGGCGCAGTGGCGGTTTTCATGGCTTGTTATGACTGTTTTTTTTTGGGGTACAGTCTATGCCTCGGGCA
TCCAAGCAGCAAGCGCGTTACGCCGTGGGTCGATGTTTGATGTTATGGAGCAGCAACGATGTTACGCAGC
AGGGCAGTCGCCCTAAAACAAAGTTAAACATCATGAGGGAAGCGGTGATCGCCGAAGTATCGACTCAACT
ATCAGAGGTAGTTGGCGTCATCGAGCGCCATCTCGAACCGACGTTGCTGGCCGTACATTTGTACGGCTCC
GCAGTGGATGGCGGCCTGAAGCCACACAGCGATATTGATTTGCTGGTTACGGTGACCGTAAGGCTTGATG
AAACAACGCGGCGAGCTTTGATCAACGACCTTTTGGAAACTTCGGCTTCCCCTGGAGAGAGCGAGATTCT
CCGCGCTGTAGAAGTCACCATTGTTGTGCACGACGACATCATTCCGTGGCGTTATCCAGCTAAGCGCGAA
CTGCAATTTGGAGAATGGCAGCGCAATGACATTCTTGCAGGTATCTTCGAGCCAGCCACGATCGACATTG
ATCTGGCTATCTTGCTGACAAAAGCAAGAGAACATAGCGTTGCCTTGGTAGGTCCAGCGGCGGAGGAACT
CTTTGATCCGGTTCCTGAACAGGATCTATTTGAGGCGCTAAATGAAACCTTAACGCTATGGAACTCGCCG
CCCGACTGGGCTGGCGATGAGCGAAATGTAGTGCTTACGTTGTCCCGCATTTGGTACAGCGCAGTAACCG
GCAAAATCGCGCCGAAGGATGTCGCTGCCGACTGGGCAATGGAGCGCCTGCCGGCCCAGTATCAGCCCGT
CATACTTGAAGCTAGACAGGCTTATCTTGGACAAGAAGAAGATCGCTTGGCCTCGCGCGCAGATCAGTTG
GAAGAATTTGTCCATTACGTAAAAGGCGAGATCACCAAGGTAGTCGGCAAATAACTGTCAGACCAAGTTT
ACTCATATATACTTTAGATTGATTTAAAACTTCATTTTTAATTTAAAAGGATCTAGGTGAAGATCCTTTT
TGATAATCTCATGACCAAAATCCCTTAACGTGAGTTTTCGTTCCACTGAGCGTCAGACCCCGTAGAAAAG
ATCAAAGGATCTTCTTGAGATCCTTTTTTTCTGCGCGTAATCTGCTGCTTGCAAACAAAAAAACCACCGC
TACCAGCGGTGGTTTGTTTGCCGGATCAAGAGCTACCAACTCTTTTTCCGAAGGTAACTGGCTTCAGCAG
AGCGCAGATACCAAATACTGTTCTTCTAGTGTAGCCGTAGTTAGGCCACCACTTCAAGAACTCTGTAGCA
CCGCCTACATACCTCGCTCTGCTAATCCTGTTACCAGTGGCTGCTGCCAGTGGCGATAAGTCGTGTCTTA
CCGGGTTGGACTCAAGACGATAGTTACCGGATAAGGCGCAGCGGTCGGGCTGAACGGGGGGTTCGTGCAC
ACAGCCCAGCTTGGAGCGAACGACCTACACCGAACTGAGATACCTACAGCGTGAGCTATGAGAAAGCGCC
ACGCTTCCCGAAGGGAGAAAGGCGGACAGGTATCCGGTAAGCGGCAGGGTCGGAACAGGAGAGCGCACGA
GGGAGCTTCCAGGGGGAAACGCCTGGTATCTTTATAGTCCTGTCGGGTTTCGCCACCTCTGACTTGAGCG
TCGATTTTTGTGATGCTCGTCAGGGGGGCGGAGCCTATGGAAAAACGCCAGCAACGCGGCCTTTTTACGG
TTCCTGGCCTTTTGCTGGCCTTTTGCTCACATGTTCTTTCCTGCGTTATCCCCTGATTCTGTGGATAACC
GTATTACCGCCTTTGAGTGAGCTGATACCGCTCGCCGCAGCCGAACGACCGAGCGCAGCGAGTCAGTGAG
CGAGGAAGCGGAAGAGCGCCCAATACGCAAACCGCCTCTCCCCGCGCGTTGGCCGATTCATTAATCACTG
T
